>Addgene plasmid #158479 | pZA1 | addgene full sequence | sequence record 309695 | Addgene NGS Result
CTTTCCTGCGTTATCCCCTGATTCTGTGGATAACCGTATTACCGCCTTTGAGTGAGCTGATACCGCTCGC
CGCAGCCGAACGACCGAGCGCAGCGAGTCAGTGAGCGAGGAAGCGGAAGAGCGCCCAATACGCAAACCGC
CTCTCCCCGCGCGTTGGCCGATTCATTAATGCAGCTGGCACGACAGGTTTCCCGACTGGAAAGCGGGCAG
TGAGCGCAACGCAATTAATACGCGTACCGCTAGCCAGGAAGAGTTTGTAGAAACGCAAAAAGGCCATCCG
TCAGGATGGCCTTCTGCTTAGTTTGATGCCTGGCAGTTTATGGCGGGCGTCCTGCCCGCCACCCTCCGGG
CCGTTGCTTCACAACGTTCAAATCCGCTCCCGGCGGATTTGTCCTACTCAGGAGAGCGTTCACCGACAAA
CAACAGATAAAACGAAAGGCCCAGTCTTCCGACTGAGCCTTTCGTTTTATTTGATGCCTGGCAGTTCCCT
ACTCTCGCGTTAACGCTAGCATGGATGTTTTCCCAGTCACGACGTTGTAAAACGACGGCCAGTCTTAAGC
TCGGGCCCCAAATAATGATTTTATTTTGACTGATAGTGACCTGTTCGTTGCAACAAATTGATGAGCAATG
CTTTTTTATAATGCCAACTTTGTACAAAAAAGCAGGCTCCGAATTCGCCCTTAATGGTCTCTAAGCTTAG
GTTCTGTGCAATGGTGTTTTCATCCACACTCCGCCTCTAAAGCCAACATCTTCAATCGCGAAAGACTCTA
GCTCTGGACACCAGTTTGCGGTCACGGTCCTCAGGTACGGCATTGACTGTTGCAGCACTTCCCAGTCCAT
GTCTAGGTCCGACAATGAACTTAACATTAAACCTTCAATTCTCCAGTGAGTATTCTCGTTTCCCCAGAAT
GGTTCCTGCATTTTCACCAAATTACCTGAACATATTGACATGTACCTCAACATCGGAAGCTTGTGAGGAC
TCAACCACGATGGACTCGACTTTCCAGGATAGAATTGTAGAGAAAGCTCATGGAGCTGGTGTGGAGGAGT
AAGGGCGTCTATTTTGGTTATGAGATCATCGCCGTAGCTATCATAGCAGTTGATCGAAATGGACATCAGC
TTGCTTAGGTTTATCAAAGAATCAAGCTCCTCCTCTTCTATCTGATCGCCACGAGTCAGAGAAAGACCAA
GTTTCCGAAGGTTTGTGAGATTTTTCACTTCACTGAGCTTGCACCCATTGTTGGACCTGGCTGGCTTAAA
TCCCAACAGAACTTCGAGCTTCACGAGACTTCCGATACCCTTGGGGAAGCATTCAAGGGATCCACAGTTC
GTCATGTCAAGTACAAGGAGTTTCTTGAACAAGACGATGCAAGGTTGAAGTTGTTTCAGATTCTGACAGT
AGCTTGCGTCTAGAATCTGAAGGTTGTGGAGATCTTCCATGGAACGAGGAAACTGGATCAACGGATGTGT
GTTGCTCAAACTAAGACATGCTAAGTGTTGAAGGCTTGCAATCTCATCCAAAATCTCAGACAGAGGAGCA
TCAAATATGGATTTCGAGATATCGAGAACCCGAAGATATTTGCAGTCTGTGAATTTCTTAGCTAAGTCTG
AGTTGAGCTTGTTCACTTCACCTGTCTTAGTTGTTGACACTACGCCTCTCAGCTTATGGTTAACTTTGAT
CTGCTTCTCATCAAAGTTTCCACTAATCCCAAGGTGACGACAGTTGAGGCCTTCCGGGTTAGAGAACGAA
TCCTTCTTGGCTATATCGATCACCAAATCACGAACCATGTCATGAATCTTGCAAGTGATGATGGTTCCGC
TATAGGTTTTGTCTACAACTTCTATTAGACACCTGTTTGTGAGCCCGGAAAAGCAGTCCTCTCCAGATTC
AGTTGCAGATCTTCCGTTTCTCCACATGACAAAACCTTCTCCGATCCATCCATGTACTAGTTGTTGTTTT
GGTATAACACAGTCCTCTGGATAGAGCGAAAGCGTGAGAATGCACGACTTAAGGTGGGAAGGGAGTTCAT
CGTAGCTCAACTGCAGAGATGACATAACATTGTCAGTTTCAGAAGTGTTTCCTCTTAGCTCATCCTGAAA
ATGCTCTGCAATTCGTCTCCATTCATGATAGACATGGTCTTTGCACAGAAGTAACCCACCAACCGCTTTG
ATTGTCAAAGGCAAACCTTTGCATTTCGTTACAATCTCCTTGCCAACATCCTCTAGCTCGGGACGCTCAC
AAGTACCGTCATTTGCTGCAAATGCCACATTACAAAACAGCAGCCAACTGTTATCAGGACTAAGGAGCTC
TGGACGGTGAGTCTTGTCGTCTCTCGCTTGCACCCTTTTCGCTACAGATTCCGACCTTGTGGTCACGATA
ACGCTACCTCCTTGTCCTCTAGGCAGTCCTTGGTAGATCTTGTCCCACCAGCTCAAATTCTTGTCCCATA
CATCGTCCATAACTATCAAGTACCTTTTCCCCAAAAGATACTGCTGGATTTTTCTCAGCAATGTTCCAAT
ATCATCTCCAACACTCGCGTCCCCCAAGTTCCTCAATATGCTTCTCATGATCTGTTCTTCAGTAAAAGTC
TGGGACACAGACACCCATATCCTTCTTTCGAAACGATGTTCGATCTCTTTGTCATTGAACACTTCTTGAG
CGATTGTAGTTTTACCTAGCCCTCCCATCCCAACAAAGGCCATTATCAAAAGCTGGCTGTCGTTTGATCG
AAAGAGCCACTCCTTGATTTTTCTTTTATCTCCTTCCAAACCAACCACCTGAGTATGATCATACACCGGA
GAGCTCCACCGATCAGTTCCATTATCTCTTCCAACATTACTCGGCGTTATGAATTCGAAATAAGGCTCTA
CTTGACTCTTTATTTTCGTTATCCTCTCATTGATCTCTTGCAAACGTTTGCTTTTCTTGTACTGCAACGG
AACCCGGGCAGGATGAAGCCGCGAAAGCCACGCATTTGATGACCTTTGCTCGTTCCCATCATCACCATCC
GCGAGCTGACAATCCACAAGTATATCCTCAGCTTCGTAAACCAGTTCTCGTAAATCCGCAACAAGAGTAC
GCAACGTTTCATTAGTTCTCTTCTGCCTCTCTGCATCCTTGAGAAAAGACTGCATATATTTCAATTCGCT
TTGCAAATCTTCCAACTGTTTTCGGTAGTCCGATACGGTTCGGCCTTTTTCTTCGAGGATGTTCAAGGTT
TTCTCTAAAAACACTGTTACAACAGCGTCCACCATTAGAGACCATTAAGGGCGAATTCGACCCAGCTTTC
TTGTACAAAGTTGGCATTATAAAAAATAATTGCTCATCAATTTGTTGCAACGAACAGGTCACTATCAGTC
AAAATAAAATCATTATTTGCCATCCAGCTGATATCCCCTATAGTGAGTCGTATTACATGGTCATAGCTGT
TTCCTGGCAGCTCTGGCCCGTGTCTCAAAATCTCTGATGTTACATTGCACAAGATAAAAATATATCATCA
TGCCTCCTCTAGACCAGCCAGGACAGAAATGCCTCGACTTCGCTGCTACCCAAGGTTGCCGGGTGACGCA
CACCGTGGAAACGGATGAAGGCACGAACCCAGTGGACATAAGCCTGTTCGGTTCGTAAGCTGTAATGCAA
GTAGCGTATGCGCTCACGCAACTGGTCCAGAACCTTGACCGAACGCAGCGGTGGTAACGGCGCAGTGGCG
GTTTTCATGGCTTGTTATGACTGTTTTTTTGGGGTACAGTCTATGCCTCGGGCATCCAAGCAGCAAGCGC
GTTACGCCGTGGGTCGATGTTTGATGTTATGGAGCAGCAACGATGTTACGCAGCAGGGCAGTCGCCCTAA
AACAAAGTTAAACATTATGAGGGAAGCGGTGATCGCCGAAGTATCGACTCAACTATCAGAGGTAGTTGGC
GTCATCGAGCGCCATCTCGAACCGACGTTGCTGGCCGTACATTTGTACGGCTCCGCAGTGGATGGCGGCC
TGAAGCCACACAGTGATATTGATTTGCTGGTTACGGTGACCGTAAGGCTTGATGAAACAACGCGGCGAGC
TTTGATCAACGACCTTTTGGAAACTTCGGCTTCCCCTGGAGAGAGCGAGATTCTCCGCGCTGTAGAAGTC
ACCATTGTTGTGCACGACGACATCATTCCGTGGCGTTATCCAGCTAAGCGCGAACTGCAATTTGGAGAAT
GGCAGCGCAATGACATTCTTGCAGGTATCTTCGAGCCAGCCACGATCGACATTGATCTGGCTATCTTGCT
GACAAAAGCAAGAGAACATAGCGTTGCCTTGGTAGGTCCAGCGGCGGAGGAACTCTTTGATCCGGTTCCT
GAACAGGATCTATTTGAGGCGCTAAATGAAACCTTAACGCTATGGAACTCGCCGCCCGACTGGGCTGGCG
ATGAGCGAAATGTAGTGCTTACGTTGTCCCGCATTTGGTACAGCGCAGTAACCGGCAAAATCGCGCCGAA
GGATGTCGCTGCCGACTGGGCAATGGAGCGCCTGCCGGCCCAGTATCAGCCCGTCATACTTGAAGCTAGA
CAGGCTTATCTTGGACAAGAAGAAGATCGCTTGGCCTCGCGCGCAGATCAGTTGGAAGAATTTGTCCACT
ACGTGAAAGGCGAGATCACCAAGGTAGTCGGCAAATAACCCTCGAGCCACCCATGACCAAAATCCCTTAA
CGTGAGTTACGCGTCGTTCCACTGAGCGTCAGACCCCGTAGAAAAGATCAAAGGATCTTCTTGAGATCCT
TTTTTTCTGCGCGTAATCTGCTGCTTGCAAACAAAAAAACCACCGCTACCAGCGGTGGTTTGTTTGCCGG
ATCAAGAGCTACCAACTCTTTTTCCGAAGGTAACTGGCTTCAGCAGAGCGCAGATACCAAATACTGTTCT
TCTAGTGTAGCCGTAGTTAGGCCACCACTTCAAGAACTCTGTAGCACCGCCTACATACCTCGCTCTGCTA
ATCCTGTTACCAGTGGCTGCTGCCAGTGGCGATAAGTCGTGTCTTACCGGGTTGGACTCAAGACGATAGT
TACCGGATAAGGCGCAGCGGTCGGGCTGAACGGGGGGTTCGTGCACACAGCCCAGCTTGGAGCGAACGAC
CTACACCGAACTGAGATACCTACAGCGTGAGCTATGAGAAAGCGCCACGCTTCCCGAAGGGAGAAAGGCG
GACAGGTATCCGGTAAGCGGCAGGGTCGGAACAGGAGAGCGCACGAGGGAGCTTCCAGGGGGAAACGCCT
GGTATCTTTATAGTCCTGTCGGGTTTCGCCACCTCTGACTTGAGCGTCGATTTTTGTGATGCTCGTCAGG
GGGGCGGAGCCTATGGAAAAACGCCAGCAACGCGGCCTTTTTACGGTTCCTGGCCTTTTGCTGGCCTTTT
GCTCACATGTT
Features (pLannotate 1.2.2; 12 found; start..end, strand, type, name):
    121..213     +  CDS            lacI (fragment): lac repressor; lacI; The lac repressor binds to the lac operator to inhibit transcription in E. coli. This inhibition can be relieved by adding lactose or isopropyl-β-D-thiogalactopyranoside (IPTG).
    268..295     -  terminator     rrnB T2 terminator: transcription terminator T2 from the E. coli rrnB gene
    427..470     +  terminator     rrnB T1 terminator: Escherichia coli rrnB; transcription terminator T1 from the E. coli rrnB gene
    517..553     -  CDS            lacZα (fragment): LacZα fragment of β-galactosidase; lacZ fragment
    569..668     +  protein_bind   attL1: mutant version of attL; recombination site for the Gateway® LR reaction LR Clonase™
    700..3255    -  CDS            RPP13L4: R13L4_ARATH - Also known as ZAR1 From Arabidopsis thaliana (Mouse-ear cress).
   3280..3379    -  protein_bind   attL2: mutant version of attL; recombination site for the Gateway® LR reaction LR Clonase™
   3397..3415    -  promoter       T7 promoter: promoter for bacteriophage T7 RNA polymerase
   3605..3628    +  promoter       Pc promoter (fragment): intI1 (promoter lies within the coding sequence); class 1 integron promoter
   3804..3860    +  CDS            GmR (fragment): gentamycin acetyltransferase; aacC1; confers resistance to gentamycin
   3867..4658    +  CDS            SmR: aminoglycoside adenylyltransferase (Murphy, 1985); aadA; confers resistance to spectinomycin and streptomycin
   4751..5339    +  rep_origin     ori: high-copy-number ColE1/pMB1/pBR322/pUC origin of replication
