[The description below was written by a language model from this plasmid's Addgene catalogue record and pLannotate feature annotations shown in this document.]
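Description:
pZA1 is a bacterial entry clone built on the pCR8/GW/D-TOPO backbone that carries the wild-type Arabidopsis thaliana ZAR1 (HOPZ-ACTIVATED RESISTANCE 1, also annotated as RPP13L4) coding sequence, including its stop codon. The 5.4 kb plasmid is propagated in E. coli at high copy from a ColE1/pUC-type origin and is selected with spectinomycin through the aadA (SmR) aminoglycoside adenylyltransferase gene. Short annotated fragments of lacI, lacZα, a gentamicin resistance gene and an integron Pc promoter appear to be backbone remnants rather than functional units.

The ZAR1 open reading frame of about 2.6 kb sits between attL1 and attL2, the recombination sites used in Gateway LR reactions. In the sequenced record it is annotated on the reverse strand relative to attL1. rrnB T1 and T2 terminators lie upstream of the cloning region, where they insulate the insert from read-through transcription, and a T7 promoter lies just outside attL2. No plant promoter, terminator or epitope tag is present, which fits its role as a promoterless donor module. The record describes the insert as Golden Gate compatible and the plasmid as an entry clone for Golden Gate assembly, but the type IIS enzyme sites and overhangs involved are not stated or annotated. Because the stop codon is retained, the module suits expression of untagged ZAR1 or N-terminal fusions rather than C-terminal tagging.

ZAR1 encodes an NLR immune receptor that forms the ZAR1 resistosome. According to the associated publication title, the plasmid belongs to a vector system for rapid functional studies of this resistosome in Nicotiana benthamiana, presumably after the coding sequence is assembled into plant expression vectors.
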