Addgene plasmid #158479: pZA1
Purpose: Entry clone for Golden Gate assembly. Golden Gate compatible wild-type A. thaliana ZAR1 with STOP codon
Depositing lab: Sophien Kamoun. Depositing organization: Sainsbury Laboratory, Norwich. Publication: A vector system for fast-forward studies of the HOPZ-ACTIVATED RESISTANCE1 (ZAR1) resistosome in the model plant Nicotiana benthamiana. Harant A, Pai H, Sakai T, Kamoun S, Adachi H. Plant Physiol. 2022 Jan 20;188(1):70-80. doi: 10.1093/plphys/kiab471. PubMed 34633454.
Backbone
  Vector backbone: pCR8/GW/D-TOPO
  Backbone manufacturer: https://www.thermofisher.com/order/catalog/product/K250020#/K250020
  Vector type: Golden Gate Entry Vector
Growth in bacteria
  Bacterial resistance: Spectinomycin, 50 μg/mL
  Growth temperature: 37°C
  Growth strain: DH5alpha
  Copy number: High Copy
Gene/Insert
  Gene/Insert name: ZAR1
  Species: A. thaliana (mustard weed)
  Mutation: STOP codon
  Entrez Gene: ZAR1 (a.k.a. HOPZ-ACTIVATED RESISTANCE 1, ZAR1)
  Cloning method: Gateway Cloning
Terms and licenses: Academic/Nonprofit Terms; Industry Terms: Not Available to Industry
How to cite: pZA1 was a gift from Sophien Kamoun (Addgene plasmid # 158479 ; http://n2t.net/addgene:158479 ; RRID:Addgene_158479)
